>Addgene plasmid #143245 | TFORF0934 | addgene full sequence | sequence record 396116 | Addgene NGS Result
TTAATGTAGTCTTATGCAATACTCTTGTAGTCTTGCAACATGGTAACGATGAGTTAGCAACATGCCTTAC
AAGGAGAGAAAAAGCACCGTGCATGCCGATTGGTGGAAGTAAGGTGGTACGATCGTGCCTTATTAGGAAG
GCAACAGACGGGTCTGACATGGATTGGACGAACCACTGAATTGCCGCATTGCAGAGATATTGTATTTAAG
TGCCTAGCTCGATACATAAACGGGTCTCTCTGGTTAGACCAGATCTGAGCCTGGGAGCTCTCTGGCTAAC
TAGGGAACCCACTGCTTAAGCCTCAATAAAGCTTGCCTTGAGTGCTTCAAGTAGTGTGTGCCCGTCTGTT
GTGTGACTCTGGTAACTAGAGATCCCTCAGACCCTTTTAGTCAGTGTGGAAAATCTCTAGCAGTGGCGCC
CGAACAGGGACTTGAAAGCGAAAGGGAAACCAGAGGAGCTCTCTCGACGCAGGACTCGGCTTGCTGAAGC
GCGCACGGCAAGAGGCGAGGGGCGGCGACTGGTGAGTACGCCAAAAATTTTGACTAGCGGAGGCTAGAAG
GAGAGAGATGGGTGCGAGAGCGTCAGTATTAAGCGGGGGAGAATTAGATCGCGATGGGAAAAAATTCGGT
TAAGGCCAGGGGGAAAGAAAAAATATAAATTAAAACATATAGTATGGGCAAGCAGGGAGCTAGAACGATT
CGCAGTTAATCCTGGCCTGTTAGAAACATCAGAAGGCTGTAGACAAATACTGGGACAGCTACAACCATCC
CTTCAGACAGGATCAGAAGAACTTAGATCATTATATAATACAGTAGCAACCCTCTATTGTGTGCATCAAA
GGATAGAGATAAAAGACACCAAGGAAGCTTTAGACAAGATAGAGGAAGAGCAAAACAAAAGTAAGACCAC
CGCACAGCAAGCGGCCGCTGATCTTCAGACCTGGAGGAGGAGATATGAGGGACAATTGGAGAAGTGAATT
ATATAAATATAAAGTAGTAAAAATTGAACCATTAGGAGTAGCACCCACCAAGGCAAAGAGAAGAGTGGTG
CAGAGAGAAAAAAGAGCAGTGGGAATAGGAGCTTTGTTCCTTGGGTTCTTGGGAGCAGCAGGAAGCACTA
TGGGCGCAGCGTCAATGACGCTGACGGTACAGGCCAGACAATTATTGTCTGGTATAGTGCAGCAGCAGAA
CAATTTGCTGAGGGCTATTGAGGCGCAACAGCATCTGTTGCAACTCACAGTCTGGGGCATCAAGCAGCTC
CAGGCAAGAATCCTGGCTGTGGAAAGATACCTAAAGGATCAACAGCTCCTGGGGATTTGGGGTTGCTCTG
GAAAACTCATTTGCACCACTGCTGTGCCTTGGAATGCTAGTTGGAGTAATAAATCTCTGGAACAGATTTG
GAATCACACGACCTGGATGGAGTGGGACAGAGAAATTAACAATTACACAAGCTTAATACACTCCTTAATT
GAAGAATCGCAAAACCAGCAAGAAAAGAATGAACAAGAATTATTGGAATTAGATAAATGGGCAAGTTTGT
GGAATTGGTTTAACATAACAAATTGGCTGTGGTATATAAAATTATTCATAATGATAGTAGGAGGCTTGGT
AGGTTTAAGAATAGTTTTTGCTGTACTTTCTATAGTGAATAGAGTTAGGCAGGGATATTCACCATTATCG
TTTCAGACCCACCTCCCAACCCCGAGGGGACCCATGCATTGCATCTCAATTAGTCAGCAACCAGGTGTGG
AAAGTCCCCAGGCTCCCCAGCAGGCAGAAGTATGCAAAGCATGCGTCTCAATTAGTCAGCAACCATAGTC
CCGCCCCTAACTCCGCCCATCCCGCCCCTAACTCCGCCCAGTTCCGCCCATTCTCCGCCCCATGGCTGAC
TAATTTTTTTTATTTATGCAGAGGCCGAGGCCGCCTCGGCCTCTGAGCTATTCCAGAAGTAGTGAGGAGG
CTTTTTTGGAGGCCTAGGCTTTTGCAAAAAGCTTTCTAGAGGTACCACCGGAGCTTACCATGACCGAGTA
CAAGCCCACGGTGCGCCTCGCCACCCGCGACGACGTCCCCAGGGCCGTACGCACCCTCGCCGCCGCGTTC
GCCGACTACCCCGCCACGCGCCACACCGTCGATCCGGACCGCCACATCGAGCGGGTCACCGAGCTGCAAG
AACTCTTCCTCACGCGCGTCGGGCTCGACATCGGCAAGGTGTGGGTCGCGGACGACGGCGCCGCCGTGGC
GGTCTGGACCACGCCGGAGAGCGTCGAAGCGGGGGCGGTGTTCGCCGAGATCGGCCCGCGCATGGCCGAG
TTGAGCGGTTCCCGGCTGGCCGCGCAGCAACAGATGGAAGGCCTCCTGGCGCCGCACCGGCCCAAGGAGC
CCGCGTGGTTCCTGGCCACCGTCGGCGTCTCGCCCGACCACCAGGGCAAGGGTCTGGGCAGCGCCGTCGT
GCTCCCCGGAGTGGAGGCGGCCGAGCGCGCCGGGGTGCCCGCCTTCCTGGAGACCTCCGCGCCCCGCAAC
CTCCCCTTCTACGAGCGGCTCGGCTTCACCGTCACCGCCGACGTCGAGGTGCCCGAAGGACCGCGCACCT
GGTGCATGACCCGCAAGCCCGGTGCCAGTTAACGAATTCTAGATCTTGAGACAAATGGCAGTATTCATCC
ACAATTTTAAAAGAAAAGGGGGGATTGGGGGGTACAGTGCAGGGGAAAGAATAGTAGACATAATAGCAAC
AGACATACAAACTAAAGAATTACAAAAACAAATTACAAAAATTCAAAATTTTCGGGTTTATTACAGGGAC
AGCAGAGATCCACTTTGGCGCCGGCTCGAGGCCTGCAGGTGCAAAGATGGATAAAGTTTTAAACAGAGAG
GAATCTTTGCAGCTAATGGACCTTCTAGGTCTTGAAAGGAGTGGGAATTGGCTCCGGTGCCCGTCAGTGG
GCAGAGCGCACATCGCCCACAGTCCCCGAGAAGTTGGGGGGAGGGGTCGGCAATTGAACCGGTGCCTAGA
GAAGGTGGCGCGGGGTAAACTGGGAAAGTGATGTCGTGTACTGGCTCCGCCTTTTTCCCGAGGGTGGGGG
AGAACCGTATATAAGTGCAGTAGTCGCCGTGAACGTTCTTTTTCGCAACGGGTTTGCCGCCAGAACACAG
GTAAGTGCCGTGTGTGGTTCCCGCGGGCCTGGCCTCTTTACGGGTTATGGCCCTTGCGTGCCTTGAATTA
CTTCCACCTGGCTGCAGTACGTGATTCTTGATCCCGAGCTTCGGGTTGGAAGTGGGTGGGAGAGTTCGAG
GCCTTGCGCTTAAGGAGCCCCTTCGCCTCGTGCTTGAGTTGAGGCCTGGCCTGGGCGCTGGGGCCGCCGC
GTGCGAATCTGGTGGCACCTTCGCGCCTGTCTCGCTGCTTTCGATAAGTCTCTAGCCATTTAAAATTTTT
GATGACCTGCTGCGACGCTTTTTTTCTGGCAAGATAGTCTTGTAAATGCGGGCCAAGATCTGCACACTGG
TATTTCGGTTTTTGGGGCCGCGGGCGGCGACGGGGCCCGTGCGTCCCAGCGCACATGTTCGGCGAGGCGG
GGCCTGCGAGCGCGGCCACCGAGAATCGGACGGGGGTAGTCTCAAGCTGGCCGGCCTGCTCTGGTGCCTG
GCCTCGCGCCGCCGTGTATCGCCCCGCCCTGGGCGGCAAGGCTGGCCCGGTCGGCACCAGTTGCGTGAGC
GGAAAGATGGCCGCTTCCCGGCCCTGCTGCAGGGAGCTCAAAATGGAGGACGCGGCGCTCGGGAGAGCGG
GCGGGTGAGTCACCCACACAAAGGAAAAGGGCCTTTCCGTCCTCAGCCGTCGCTTCATGTGACTCCACGG
AGTACCGGGCGCCGTCCAGGCACCTCGATTAGTTCTCGAGCTTTTGGAGTACGTCGTCTTTAGGTTGGGG
GGAGGGGTTTTATGCGATGGAGTTTCCCCACACTGAGTGGGTGGAGACTGAAGTTAGGCCAGCTTGGCAC
TTGATGTAATTCTCCTTGGAATTTGCCCTTTTTGAGTTTGGATCTTGGTTCATTCTCAAGCCTCAGACAG
TGGTTCAAAGTTTTTTTCTTCCATTTCAGGTGTCGTGAGGCTAGCACCGCCACCATGGGACCATTGACAT
TTAGGGATGTGGCCATAGAATTCTCTCTGAAGGAGTGGCAATGCCTGGACACTGCACAGCGGAATTTATA
TAGAAATGTGATGTTAGAGAACTACAGAAACCTGGTCTTCCTGGGTATTACTGTTTCTAAGCCAGACCTG
ATCACTTGTCTGGAGCAAGGGAAAGAGGCCTGGAGTATGAAGAGACATGAGATCATGGTGGCCAAACCCA
CAGTTATGTGTTCTCATTTTGCCCAAGACCTTTGGCCGGAGCAGAATATAAAAGATTCTTTCCAAAAAGT
GACACTGAAAAGATATGGAAAATGTAGACATGAAAATTTACCATTAAGAAAAGGCTGTGAAAGTATGGAT
GAGTGTAAGATGCACAAAGGAGGTTGTAATGGACTTAACCAATGTCTCACAGCTACCCAGAGCAAAATAT
TTCAATGTGATAAATATGTAAAAGTCGCTCATAAATTTTCAAATTCAAACAGACATGAGATAAGACATAC
TAAAAAGAAACCTTTCAAATGTACAAAATGTGGCAAATCATTTGGCATGATTTCATGCCTAACTGAACAT
AGCAGAATTCATACTAGAGTAAATTTCTACAAATGTGAAGAATGTGGAAAAGCCTTTAACTGGTCCTCAA
CCCTTACTAAACATAAGAGAATTCATACGGGAGAGAAACCTTACAAATGTGAAGAATGTGGTAAAGCCTT
TAACCAGTCCTCAAACCTTATTAAACATAAGAAAATTCATACTGGAGAGAAACCCTACAAATGTGAAGAA
TGTGGCAAAACTTTTAACCGATTCTCAACTCTTACTACCCATAAGATAATTCATACTGGAGAGAAACCCT
ACAAATGTAAAGAATGTGGTAAAGCTTTTAACCGATCTTCAACCCTTACTACCCATAGAAAAATTCATAC
TGGAGAGAAACCTTACAAATGTGAAGAATGTGGCAAAGCCTTTAAGCAGTCCTCAAACCTTACTACACAT
AAGATAATTCATACTGGAGAGAAACCCTACAAATGTAAAAAATGTGGAAAAGCCTTTAACCAGTCTGCAC
ACCTTACCACACATGAGGTAATTCATACTGGAGAGAAACCCTACAAATGTGAAAAATGTGGAAAAGCCTT
TAATCATTTCTCACACCTTACTACACATAAGATAATTCATACTGGAGAGAAACCTTACAAATGTAAAGAA
TGTGGTAAAGCTTTTAAACACTCTTCAACCCTTACTAAACATAAGATAATTCATACTGGAGAGAAGCCTT
ACAAATGTAAAGAATGTGAAAAAGCTTTTAACCAATCCTCAAAACTTACTGAACATAAGAAAATTCATAC
TGGAGAGAAACCCTATGAATGTGAAAAATGTGGCAAAGCTTTTAACCAGTCCTCAAATCTTACTAGACAT
AAGAAAAGTCATACAGAAGAGAAACCTTACAAATGTGAAGAATGTGGCAAAGGTTTTAAATGGCCCTCAA
CCCTTACTATCCATAAGATAATTCATACTGGAGAGAAACCATACAAATGTGAAGAATGTGGCAAAGCTTT
TAACCAATCCTCAAAACTTACCAAACATAAGAAAATTCATACTGGAGAGAAACCCTACACATGTGAAGAA
TGTGGCAAAGCCTTTAACCAGTCCTCAAACCTTACTAAACATAAGAGAATTCATACTGGAGAAAAACCTT
ACAAATGTGAAGAATGTGACAAAGCTTTTAAATGGTCCTCAGTCCTTACTAAACATAAGATAATTCATAC
CGGAGAAAAATTACAAATATAGTAATGAACTAGTCCGTAACTTGAAAGTATTTCGATTTCTTGGCTTTAT
ATATCTTGTGGAAAGGACGATGGCCTAAATAGGCGCTCGCACCAACGCGTTAAGTCGACAATCAACCTCT
GGATTACAAAATTTGTGAAAGATTGACTGGTATTCTTAACTATGTTGCTCCTTTTACGCTATGTGGATAC
GCTGCTTTAATGCCTTTGTATCATGCTATTGCTTCCCGTATGGCTTTCATTTTCTCCTCCTTGTATAAAT
CCTGGTTGCTGTCTCTTTATGAGGAGTTGTGGCCCGTTGTCAGGCAACGTGGCGTGGTGTGCACTGTGTT
TGCTGACGCAACCCCCACTGGTTGGGGCATTGCCACCACCTGTCAGCTCCTTTCCGGGACTTTCGCTTTC
CCCCTCCCTATTGCCACGGCGGAACTCATCGCCGCCTGCCTTGCCCGCTGCTGGACAGGGGCTCGGCTGT
TGGGCACTGACAATTCCGTGGTGTTGTCGGGGAAATCATCGTCCTTTCCTTGGCTGCTCGCCTGTGTTGC
CACCTGGATTCTGCGCGGGACGTCCTTCTGCTACGTCCCTTCGGCCCTCAATCCAGCGGACCTTCCTTCC
CGCGGCCTGCTGCCGGCTCTGCGGCCTCTTCCGCGTCTTCGCCTTCGCCCTCAGACGAGTCGGATCTCCC
TTTGGGCCGCCTCCCCGCGTCGACTTTAAGACCAATGACTTACAAGGCAGCTGTAGATCTTAGCCACTTT
TTAAAAGAAAAGGGGGGACTGGAAGGGCTAATTCACTCCCAACGAAGACAAGATCTGCTTTTTGCTTGTA
CTGGGTCTCTCTGGTTAGACCAGATCTGAGCCTGGGAGCTCTCTGGCTAACTAGGGAACCCACTGCTTAA
GCCTCAATAAAGCTTGCCTTGAGTGCTTCAAGTAGTGTGTGCCCGTCTGTTGTGTGACTCTGGTAACTAG
AGATCCCTCAGACCCTTTTAGTCAGTGTGGAAAATCTCTAGCAGTACGTATAGTAGTTCATGTCATCTTA
TTATTCAGTATTTATAACTTGCAAAGAAATGAATATCAGAGAGTGAGAGGAACTTGTTTATTGCAGCTTA
TAATGGTTACAAATAAAGCAATAGCATCACAAATTTCACAAATAAAGCATTTTTTTCACTGCATTCTAGT
TGTGGTTTGTCCAAACTCATCAATGTATCTTATCATGTCTGGCTCTAGCTATCCCGCCCCTAACTCCGCC
CATCCCGCCCCTAACTCCGCCCAGTTCCGCCCATTCTCCGCCCCATGGCTGACTAATTTTTTTTATTTAT
GCAGAGGCCGAGGCCGCCTCGGCCTCTGAGCTATTCCAGAAGTAGTGAGGAGGCTTTTTTGGAGGCCTAG
GGACGTACCCAATTCGCCCTATAGTGAGTCGTATTACGCGCGCTCACTGGCCGTCGTTTTACAACGTCGT
GACTGGGAAAACCCTGGCGTTACCCAACTTAATCGCCTTGCAGCACATCCCCCTTTCGCCAGCTGGCGTA
ATAGCGAAGAGGCCCGCACCGATCGCCCTTCCCAACAGTTGCGCAGCCTGAATGGCGAATGGG
[124 nt withheld, positions 7484-7607]
C
[91 nt withheld, positions 7609-7699]
A
[49 nt withheld, positions 7701-7749]
CCTTTGACGTTGGAGTCCACGTTCTTT
[37 nt withheld, positions 7777-7813]
ACCCTATCTCGGTCTATTCTTTTGATTTATAAGGGATTTTGCCGATTTCGGCCTATTGGTTAAAAAATGA
GCTGATTTAACAAAAATTTAACGCGAATTTTAACAAAATATTAACGCTTACAATTTAGGTGGCACTTTTC
GGGGAAATGTGCGCGGAACCCCTATTTGTTTATTTTTCTAAATACATTCAAATATGTATCCGCTCATGAG
ACAATAACCCTGATAAATGCTTCAATAATATTGAAAAAGGAAGAGTATGAGTATTCAACATTTCCGTGTC
GCCCTTATTCCCTTTTTTGCGGCATTTTGCCTTCCTGTTTTTGCTCACCCAGAAACGCTGGTGAAAGTAA
AAGATGCTGAAGATCAGTTGGGTGCACGAGTGGGTTACATCGAACTGGATCTCAACAGCGGTAAGATCCT
TGAGAGTTTTCGCCCCGAAGAACGTTTTCCAATGATGAGCACTTTTAAAGTTCTGCTATGTGGCGCGGTA
TTATCCCGTATTGACGCCGGGCAAGAGCAACTCGGTCGCCGCATACACTATTCTCAGAATGACTTGGTTG
AGTACTCACCAGTCACAGAAAAGCATCTTACGGATGGCATGACAGTAAGAGAATTATGCAGTGCTGCCAT
AACCATGAGTGATAACACTGCGGCCAACTTACTTCTGACAACGATCGGAGGACCGAAGGAGCTAACCGCT
TTTTTGCACAACATGGGGGATCATGTAACTCGCCTTGATCGTTGGGAACCGGAGCTGAATGAAGCCATAC
CAAACGACGAGCGTGACACCACGATGCCTGTAGCAATGGCAACAACGTTGCGCAAACTATTAACTGGCGA
ACTACTTACTCTAGCTTCCCGGCAACAATTAATAGACTGGATGGAGGCGGATAAAGTTGCAGGACCACTT
CTGCGCTCGGCCCTTCCGGCTGGCTGGTTTATTGCTGATAAATCTGGAGCCGGTGAGCGTGGGTCTCGCG
GTATCATTGCAGCACTGGGGCCAGATGGTAAGCCCTCCCGTATCGTAGTTATCTACACGACGGGGAGTCA
GGCAACTATGGATGAACGAAATAGACAGATCGCTGAGATAGGTGCCTCACTGATTAAGCATTGGTAACTG
TCAGACCAAGTTTACTCATATATACTTTAGATTGATTTAAAACTTCATTTTTAATTTAAAAGGATCTAGG
TGAAGATCCTTTTTGATAATCTCATGACCAAAATCCCTTAACGTGAGTTTTCGTTCCACTGAGCGTCAGA
CCCCGTAGAAAAGATCAAAGGATCTTCTTGAGATCCTTTTTTTCTGCGCGTAATCTGCTGCTTGCAAACA
AAAAAACCACCGCTACCAGCGGTGGTTTGTTTGCCGGATCAAGAGCTACCAACTCTTTTTCCGAAGGTAA
CTGGCTTCAGCAGAGCGCAGATACCAAATACTGTTCTTCTAGTGTAGCCGTAGTTAGGCCACCACTTCAA
GAACTCTGTAGCACCGCCTACATACCTCGCTCTGCTAATCCTGTTACCAGTGGCTGCTGCCAGTGGCGAT
AAGTCGTGTCTTACCGGGTTGGACTCAAGACGATAGTTACCGGATAAGGCGCAGCGGTCGGGCTGAACGG
GGGGTTCGTGCACACAGCCCAGCTTGGAGCGAACGACCTACACCGAACTGAGATACCTACAGCGTGAGCT
ATGAGAAAGCGCCACGCTTCCCGAAGGGAGAAAGGCGGACAGGTATCCGGTAAGCGGCAGGGTCGGAACA
GGAGAGCGCACGAGGGAGCTTCCAGGGGGAAACGCCTGGTATCTTTATAGTCCTGTCGGGTTTCGCCACC
TCTGACTTGAGCGTCGATTTTTGTGATGCTCGTCAGGGGGGCGGAGCCTATGGAAAAACGCCAGCAACGC
GGCCTTTTTACGGTTCCTGGCCTTTTGCTGGCCTTTTGCTCACATGTTCTTTCCTGCGTTATCCCCTGAT
TCTGTGGATAACCGTATTACCGCCTTTGAGTGAGCTGATACCGCTCGCCGCAGCCGAACGACCGAGCGCA
GCGAGTCAGTGAGCGAGGAAGCGGAAGAGCGCCCAATACGCAAACCGCCTCTCCCCGCGCGTTGGCCGAT
TCATTAATGCAGCTGGCACGACAGGTTTCCCGACTGGAAAGCGGGCAGTGAGCGCAACGCAATTAATGTG
AGTTAGCTCACTCATTAGGCACCCCAGGCTTTACACTTTATGCTTCCGGCTCGTATGTTGTGTGGAATTG
TGAGCGGATAACAATTTCACACAGGAAACAGCTATGACCATGATTACGCCAAGCGCGCAATTAACCCTCA
CTAAAGGGAACAAAAGCTGGAGCTGCAAGC
Features (pLannotate 1.2.2; 32 found; start..end, strand, type, name):
      5..231     +  promoter       RSV promoter: Rous sarcoma virus enhancer/promoter
    232..412     +  LTR            5' LTR (truncated): truncated 5' long terminal repeat (LTR) from HIV-1
    459..584     +  misc_feature   HIV-1 Ψ: packaging signal of human immunodeficiency virus type 1
    568..931     +  CDS            HIV-1 gag (fragment): gag protein from human immunodeficiency virus 1; gag
   1077..1310    +  misc_feature   RRE: The Rev response element (RRE) of HIV-1 allows for Rev-dependent mRNA export from the nucleus to the cytoplasm.
   1687..1713    +  CDS            Rev (fragment): human immunodeficiency virus 1 (HIV-1) Rev protein; rev; enhances nuclear export of unspliced and incompletely spliced viral mRNAs
   1720..1743    +  promoter       SV40 promoter (fragment): SV40 early promoter
   1744..1815    +  promoter       SV40 promoter (fragment): SV40 enhancer and early promoter
   1839..1974    +  rep_origin     SV40 ori: SV40 origin of replication
   2020..2616    +  CDS            PuroR (fragment): puromycin N-acetyltransferase; pac from Streptomyces; confers resistance to puromycin
   2665..2782    +  misc_feature   cPPT/CTS: central polypurine tract and central termination sequence of HIV-1
   2847..2913    +  CDS            small t antigen (fragment): SV40 (simian virus 40) small t antigen
   2920..4098    +  promoter       EF-1α promoter: strong constitutive promoter for human elongation factor EF-1α
   4115..4474    +  CDS            ZNF720: ZN720_HUMAN - Experimental evidence at protein level: Swiss-Prot protein existence level 1. From Homo sapiens (Human).
   4475..4633    +  CDS            ZNF493 (fragment): ZN493_HUMAN - Experimental evidence at protein level: Swiss-Prot protein existence level 1. May be involved in transcriptional regulation. From Homo sapiens (Human).
   5915..5968    +  promoter       U6 promoter (fragment): RNA polymerase III promoter for human U6 snRNA
   6010..6598    +  misc_feature   WPRE: woodchuck hepatitis virus posttranscriptional regulatory element
   6649..6668    +  misc_feature   cPPT/CTS (fragment): central polypurine tract and central termination sequence of HIV-1
   6670..6903    +  LTR            3' LTR (ΔU3): self-inactivating 3' long terminal repeat (LTR) from HIV-1
   6981..7102    +  polyA_signal   SV40 poly(A) signal: SV40 polyadenylation signal
   7142..7277    +  rep_origin     SV40 ori: SV40 origin of replication
   7298..7316    -  promoter       T7 promoter: promoter for bacteriophage T7 RNA polymerase
   7324..7479    +  CDS            lacZα (fragment): LacZα fragment of β-galactosidase; lacZ fragment
   7484..7912    +  rep_origin     f1 ori (sequence partly withheld): f1 bacteriophage origin of replication; arrow indicates direction of (+) strand synthesis
   7965..8069    +  promoter       AmpR promoter: bla
   8070..8930    +  CDS            AmpR: β-lactamase; bla; confers resistance to ampicillin, carbenicillin, and related antibiotics
   9101..9689    +  rep_origin     ori: high-copy-number ColE1/pMB1/pBR322/pUC origin of replication
   9872..9964    +  CDS            lacI (fragment): lac repressor; lacI; The lac repressor binds to the lac operator to inhibit transcription in E. coli. This inhibition can be relieved by adding lactose or isopropyl-β-D-thiogalactopyranoside (IPTG).
   9977..9998    +  protein_bind   CAP binding site: CAP binding activates transcription in the presence of cAMP. E. coli catabolite activator protein
  10013..10043   +  promoter       lac promoter: promoter for the E. coli lac operon
  10051..10067   +  protein_bind   lac operator: The lac repressor binds to the lac operator to inhibit transcription in E. coli. This inhibition can be relieved by adding lactose or isopropyl-β-D-thiogalactopyranoside (IPTG). lac repressor encoded by lacI
  10112..10130   +  promoter       T3 promoter: promoter for bacteriophage T3 RNA polymerase
