[The description below was written by a language model from this plasmid's Addgene catalogue record and pLannotate feature annotations shown in this document.]
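Description:
TFORF0934 is a third-generation-style, self-inactivating lentiviral expression plasmid built on the pLX_TRC317 backbone and carrying the human zinc-finger transcription factor ZNF85 (also known as HPF4 or HTF1) as a synthesized open reading frame of roughly 1.9 kb. It belongs to a large barcoded transcription factor ORF collection in which each clone carries a unique 24-bp barcode, so that the factor delivered to a cell can be identified by sequencing in pooled overexpression screens. In bacteria the plasmid is maintained through a high-copy ColE1/pUC origin and ampicillin resistance (β-lactamase). An f1 origin and remnants of a lac/T7/T3 cloning region are also present. The depositor cautions that the plasmid can recombine, as is common for LTR-containing vectors.

The viral portion runs from an RSV promoter fused to a truncated HIV-1 5' LTR, which drives genomic RNA production in packaging cells, through the Ψ packaging signal, a gag fragment and the Rev response element, to a ΔU3 3' LTR followed by an SV40 polyadenylation signal. Within this unit, an SV40 early promoter expresses puromycin N-acetyltransferase for selection of transduced mammalian cells, a cPPT/CTS element aids nuclear import, and the EF-1α promoter drives the ZNF85 ORF, with a WPRE downstream to enhance transcript stability and expression. The automated annotation labels the start of the ORF region as ZNF720 and ZNF493 fragments. These are most likely homology hits among closely related KRAB zinc-finger proteins rather than separate inserts, since the catalogue lists ZNF85 alone. The barcode itself is not annotated in the feature table.
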