Addgene plasmid #143245: TFORF0934
Purpose: Lentiviral vector for overexpressing transcription factor ORFs with unique 24-bp barcodes. Barcodes facilitate identification of transcription factors in pooled screens.
Depositing lab: Feng Zhang. Depositing organization: Broad Institute. Publication: A transcription factor atlas of directed differentiation. Joung J, Ma S, Tay T, Geiger-Schuller KR, Kirchgatterer PC, Verdine VK, Guo B, Arias-Garcia MA, Allen WE, Singh A, Kuksenko O, Abudayyeh OO, Gootenberg JS, Fu Z, Macrae RK, Buenrostro JD, Regev A, Zhang F. Cell. 2023 Jan 5;186(1):209-229.e26. doi: 10.1016/j.cell.2022.11.026. PubMed 36608654.
Backbone
  Vector backbone: pLX_TRC317
  Backbone manufacturer: Broad Institute Genetic Perturbation Platform
  Backbone size w/o insert (bp): 8264
  Vector type: Mammalian Expression, Lentiviral
  Selectable markers: Puromycin
Growth in bacteria
  Bacterial resistance: Ampicillin, 100 μg/mL
  Growth temperature: 37°C
  Growth strain: NEB Stable
  Copy number: High Copy
Gene/Insert
  Gene/Insert name: ZNF85
  Species: H. sapiens (human)
  Insert size (bp): 1889
  Entrez Gene: ZNF85 (a.k.a. HPF4, HTF1)
  Promoter: EF1a
  Cloning method: Unknown
  Sequencing primers: 5′ GGGTGGAGACTGAAGTTAGGCCAG; 3′ CACATAGCGTAAAAGGAGCAACATAG
Terms and licenses: Academic/Nonprofit Terms; Industry Terms: Not Available to Industry
Depositor comments: NM_003429,ENST00000328178 . The transcription factor ORF portion of this plasmid was synthesized by Genewiz. Please test multiple small colonies in case of plasmid recombination. To make this collection available in a timely manner, a portion of this collection was not fully sequenced by Addgene. If an Addgene verified full plasmid sequence is not available, please contact us prior to placing an order to request the full sequence.
How to cite: TFORF0934 was a gift from Feng Zhang (Addgene plasmid # 143245 ; http://n2t.net/addgene:143245 ; RRID:Addgene_143245)
