>Addgene plasmid #143245 | TFORF0934 | depositor partial sequence | sequence record 281873 | Insert
ACCGCCACCATGGGACCATTGACATTTAGGGATGTGGCCATAGAATTCTCTCTGAAGGAGTGGCAATGCC
TGGACACTGCACAGCGGAATTTATATAGAAATGTGATGTTAGAGAACTACAGAAACCTGGTCTTCCTGGG
TATTACTGTTTCTAAGCCAGACCTGATCACTTGTCTGGAGCAAGGGAAAGAGGCCTGGAGTATGAAGAGA
CATGAGATCATGGTGGCCAAACCCACAGTTATGTGTTCTCATTTTGCCCAAGACCTTTGGCCGGAGCAGA
ATATAAAAGATTCTTTCCAAAAAGTGACACTGAAAAGATATGGAAAATGTAGACATGAAAATTTACCATT
AAGAAAAGGCTGTGAAAGTATGGATGAGTGTAAGATGCACAAAGGAGGTTGTAATGGACTTAACCAATGT
CTCACAGCTACCCAGAGCAAAATATTTCAATGTGATAAATATGTAAAAGTCGCTCATAAATTTTCAAATT
CAAACAGACATGAGATAAGACATACTAAAAAGAAACCTTTCAAATGTACAAAATGTGGCAAATCATTTGG
CATGATTTCATGCCTAACTGAACATAGCAGAATTCATACTAGAGTAAATTTCTACAAATGTGAAGAATGT
GGAAAAGCCTTTAACTGGTCCTCAACCCTTACTAAACATAAGAGAATTCATACGGGAGAGAAACCTTACA
AATGTGAAGAATGTGGTAAAGCCTTTAACCAGTCCTCAAACCTTATTAAACATAAGAAAATTCATACTGG
AGAGAAACCCTACAAATGTGAAGAATGTGGCAAAACTTTTAACCGATTCTCAACTCTTACTACCCATAAG
ATAATTCATACTGGAGAGAAACCCTACAAATGTAAAGAATGTGGTAAAGCTTTTAACCGATCTTCAACCC
TTACTACCCATAGAAAAATTCATACTGGAGAGAAACCTTACAAATGTGAAGAATGTGGCAAAGCCTTTAA
GCAGTCCTCAAACCTTACTACACATAAGATAATTCATACTGGAGAGAAACCCTACAAATGTAAAAAATGT
GGAAAAGCCTTTAACCAGTCTGCACACCTTACCACACATGAGGTAATTCATACTGGAGAGAAACCCTACA
AATGTGAAAAATGTGGAAAAGCCTTTAATCATTTCTCACACCTTACTACACATAAGATAATTCATACTGG
AGAGAAACCTTACAAATGTAAAGAATGTGGTAAAGCTTTTAAACACTCTTCAACCCTTACTAAACATAAG
ATAATTCATACTGGAGAGAAGCCTTACAAATGTAAAGAATGTGAAAAAGCTTTTAACCAATCCTCAAAAC
TTACTGAACATAAGAAAATTCATACTGGAGAGAAACCCTATGAATGTGAAAAATGTGGCAAAGCTTTTAA
CCAGTCCTCAAATCTTACTAGACATAAGAAAAGTCATACAGAAGAGAAACCTTACAAATGTGAAGAATGT
GGCAAAGGTTTTAAATGGCCCTCAACCCTTACTATCCATAAGATAATTCATACTGGAGAGAAACCATACA
AATGTGAAGAATGTGGCAAAGCTTTTAACCAATCCTCAAAACTTACCAAACATAAGAAAATTCATACTGG
AGAGAAACCCTACACATGTGAAGAATGTGGCAAAGCCTTTAACCAGTCCTCAAACCTTACTAAACATAAG
AGAATTCATACTGGAGAAAAACCTTACAAATGTGAAGAATGTGACAAAGCTTTTAAATGGTCCTCAGTCC
TTACTAAACATAAGATAATTCATACCGGAGAAAAATTACAAATATAGTAATGAACTAGTCCGTAACTTGA
AAGTATTTCGATTTCTTGGCTTTATATATCTTGTGGAAAGGACGATGGCCTAAATAGGCGCTCGCACCA
