>Addgene plasmid #143245 | TFORF0934 | depositor partial sequence | sequence record 281874 | Barcode
TGGCCTAAATAGGCGCTCGCACCA
